Addgene plasmid #189899: p667-UBC-SBK2-V5-miniTurbo_IDG-K
Purpose: Gateway destination clone of SBK2 (human) tagged with C-terminal V5-miniTurbo for generating protein-proximity networks using proximity-dependent biotinylation proteomics
Depositing lab: Ben Major. Depositing organization: Washington University in Saint Louis.
Backbone
  Vector backbone: pDest667
  Backbone manufacturer: PEL
  Backbone size w/o insert (bp): 9014
  Vector type: Mammalian Expression, Lentiviral ; Gateway Destination
  Selectable markers: Puromycin
Growth in bacteria
  Bacterial resistance: Ampicillin, 100 μg/mL
  Growth temperature: 30°C
  Growth strain: DH10B
  Copy number: Low Copy
Gene/Insert
  Gene/Insert name: SBK2 (alt names: SBK2-V5-miniTurbo; V5-miniTurbo)
  Species: H. sapiens (human)
  Entrez Gene: SBK2 (a.k.a. SGK069)
  Promoter: Ubiquitin
  Tag / fusion protein: V5-miniTurbo (C terminal on insert)
  Cloning method: Gateway Cloning
  Sequencing primers: 5′ TGAAGCTCCGGTTTTGAACT; 3′ CATTTCCTCCCTCTGCTTCC
Terms and licenses: Academic/Nonprofit Terms; Industry Terms: Not Available to Industry
Depositor comments: These plasmids were generated as part of the Illuminating the Druggable Genome (IDG) program sponsored by the NIH Common Fund. The goal of this program is to identify, gather, and distribute information and resources for proteins that currently are not well-studied yet belong to commonly drug-targeted protein families: protein kinases, non-olfactory G-protein coupled receptors (GPCRs), and ion channels. The IDG program is designed to develop fundamental research tools for understudied proteins, elucidate their function, and disseminate the IDG-related resources and data to the greater scientific community. These lentiviral gateway destination plasmids were generated, as part of the Kinase-Data and Resource Generating Center (DRGC), using the single fragment or multisite gateway cloning technology. They were used for generating proteomics-based protein-interaction and protein-proximity networks that can be accessed through the kinase-DRGC website https://darkkinome.org/. Each plasmid has either an N- or C-terminal fusion protein (Flag/ V5/V5-miniTurbo/V5-TurboID/miniTurbo-V5/TurboID-V5) tagged understudied kinase driven under either a CMV or Ubiquitin (UBC) promoter. All inserts in the pENTR plasmids used to generate the deposited destination plasmids were end-sequenced and insert size validated prior to multi-site gateway cloning. The combined insert size of the single fragment or three fragment destination plasmids were confirmed by restriction digestion (BsrGI, and EcoRV for pDest667; BsrGI, EcoRV, and BstZ17I for pDest663; and BsrGI for pHAGE) and all plasmids were partially sequenced to ensure in-frame ORFs and fusion tags.
How to cite: p667-UBC-SBK2-V5-miniTurbo_IDG-K was a gift from Ben Major (Addgene plasmid # 189899 ; http://n2t.net/addgene:189899 ; RRID:Addgene_189899)
