[The description below was written by a language model from this plasmid's Addgene catalogue record and pLannotate feature annotations shown in this document.]
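Description:
p667-UBC-SBK2-V5-miniTurbo_IDG-K is a lentiviral mammalian expression clone built in the pDest667 backbone by multisite Gateway recombination. It carries the human kinase SBK2 (also called SGK069) fused at its C terminus to V5-miniTurbo. In bacteria it is maintained through a ColE1/pUC-type origin and selected with ampicillin via β-lactamase. The catalogue lists it as low copy even though the annotated origin is of the high-copy type. An f1 origin, an SV40 origin and residual lac/lacZα, T3 and T7 elements from the cloning backbone are also present.

The viral portion has a third-generation layout. An RSV promoter drives a truncated HIV-1 5' LTR, followed by the Ψ packaging signal with a gag fragment, the RRE for Rev-dependent export, and the cPPT/CTS. A second truncated LTR and an SV40 polyadenylation signal close the transfer cassette. Between them, attB4, attB1, attB2 and attB3 sites mark the junctions of three recombined modules: the human ubiquitin C promoter, the SBK2 coding sequence, and the miniTurbo tag. The feature table does not annotate the V5 epitope separately, though a short unannotated gap lies between attB2 and miniTurbo. A WPRE downstream enhances transcript expression, and a mouse PGK promoter drives puromycin N-acetyltransferase for selecting transduced cells.

miniTurbo is an engineered, truncated E. coli biotin ligase that biotinylates nearby proteins. The construct is therefore intended for proximity-dependent biotinylation proteomics to map the protein neighbourhood of SBK2. It was produced as part of the Illuminating the Druggable Genome program's effort to create tools for understudied kinases.
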