Features (pLannotate 1.2.2; 32 found; start..end, strand, type, name):
     26..130     +  promoter       AmpR promoter: bla
    131..991     +  CDS            AmpR: β-lactamase; bla; confers resistance to ampicillin, carbenicillin, and related antibiotics
   1162..1750    +  rep_origin     ori: high-copy-number ColE1/pMB1/pBR322/pUC origin of replication
   1933..2025    +  CDS            lacI (fragment): lac repressor; lacI; The lac repressor binds to the lac operator to inhibit transcription in E. coli. This inhibition can be relieved by adding lactose or isopropyl-β-D-thiogalactopyranoside (IPTG).
   2038..2059    +  protein_bind   CAP binding site: CAP binding activates transcription in the presence of cAMP. E. coli catabolite activator protein
   2074..2104    +  promoter       lac promoter: promoter for the E. coli lac operon
   2112..2128    +  protein_bind   lac operator: The lac repressor binds to the lac operator to inhibit transcription in E. coli. This inhibition can be relieved by adding lactose or isopropyl-β-D-thiogalactopyranoside (IPTG). lac repressor encoded by lacI
   2173..2191    +  promoter       T3 promoter: promoter for bacteriophage T3 RNA polymerase
   2219..2445    +  promoter       RSV promoter: Rous sarcoma virus enhancer/promoter
   2446..2626    +  LTR            5' LTR (truncated): truncated 5' long terminal repeat (LTR) from HIV-1
   2673..2798    +  misc_feature   HIV-1 Ψ: packaging signal of human immunodeficiency virus type 1
   2782..3145    +  CDS            HIV-1 gag (fragment): gag protein from human immunodeficiency virus 1; gag
   3291..3524    +  misc_feature   RRE: The Rev response element (RRE) of HIV-1 allows for Rev-dependent mRNA export from the nucleus to the cytoplasm.
   3901..4001    +  CDS            Rev (fragment): human immunodeficiency virus 1 (HIV-1) Rev protein; rev; enhances nuclear export of unspliced and incompletely spliced viral mRNAs
   4020..4136    +  misc_feature   cPPT/CTS: central polypurine tract and central termination sequence of HIV-1
   4168..4188    +  protein_bind   attB4: mutant version of attB; core recombination site for the Gateway® BP reaction BP Clonase™
   4188..5399    +  promoter       UbC promoter: human ubiquitin C promoter
   5400..5424    +  protein_bind   attB1: mutant version of attB; recombination site for the Gateway® BP reaction BP Clonase™
   5433..6476    +  CDS            SBK2: SBK2_HUMAN - Also known as SGK069. Protein inferred from homology: Swiss-Prot protein existence level 3. From Homo sapiens (Human).
   6484..6504    -  protein_bind   attB2: mutant version of attB; core recombination site for the Gateway® BP reaction BP Clonase™
   6555..7325    +  CDS            miniTurbo: N-terminally truncated mutant of the E. coli biotin ligase BioID engineered for improved catalytic efficiency (Branon et al., 2018)
   7331..7351    -  protein_bind   attB3: mutant version of attB; core recombination site for the Gateway® BP reaction BP Clonase™
   7380..7968    +  misc_feature   WPRE: woodchuck hepatitis virus posttranscriptional regulatory element
   7982..8481    +  promoter       PGK promoter: mouse phosphoglycerate kinase 1 promoter
   8502..9101    +  CDS            PuroR: puromycin N-acetyltransferase; pac from Streptomyces alboniger; confers resistance to puromycin
   9169..9306    +  CDS            nef (fragment): NEF_HV1LA - Experimental evidence at protein level: Swiss-Prot protein existence level 1. Extracellular Nef protein targets CD4(+) T-lymphocytes for apoptosis by interacting with CXCR4 surface receptors. From Human immunodeficiency virus type 1 group M subtype B (isolate Lai) (HIV-1).
   9292..9472    +  LTR            5' LTR (truncated): truncated 5' long terminal repeat (LTR) from HIV-1
   9544..9665    +  polyA_signal   SV40 poly(A) signal: SV40 polyadenylation signal
   9705..9840    +  rep_origin     SV40 ori: SV40 origin of replication
   9861..9879    -  promoter       T7 promoter: promoter for bacteriophage T7 RNA polymerase
   9887..10042   +  CDS            lacZα (fragment): LacZα fragment of β-galactosidase; lacZ fragment
  10047..10475   +  rep_origin     f1 ori (sequence partly withheld): f1 bacteriophage origin of replication; arrow indicates direction of (+) strand synthesis
>Addgene plasmid #189899 | p667-UBC-SBK2-V5-miniTurbo_IDG-K | addgene full sequence | sequence record 374024 | Addgene NGS Result
AGGTGGCACTTTTCGGGGAAATGTGCGCGGAACCCCTATTTGTTTATTTTTCTAAATACATTCAAATATG
TATCCGCTCATGAGACAATAACCCTGATAAATGCTTCAATAATATTGAAAAAGGAAGAGTATGAGTATTC
AACATTTCCGTGTCGCCCTTATTCCCTTTTTTGCGGCATTTTGCCTTCCTGTTTTTGCTCACCCAGAAAC
GCTGGTGAAAGTAAAAGATGCTGAAGATCAGTTGGGTGCACGAGTGGGTTACATCGAACTGGATCTCAAC
AGCGGTAAGATCCTTGAGAGTTTTCGCCCCGAAGAACGTTTTCCAATGATGAGCACTTTTAAAGTTCTGC
TATGTGGCGCGGTATTATCCCGTATTGACGCCGGGCAAGAGCAACTCGGTCGCCGCATACACTATTCTCA
GAATGACTTGGTTGAGTACTCACCAGTCACAGAAAAGCATCTTACGGATGGCATGACAGTAAGAGAATTA
TGCAGTGCTGCCATAACCATGAGTGATAACACTGCGGCCAACTTACTTCTGACAACGATCGGAGGACCGA
AGGAGCTAACCGCTTTTTTGCACAACATGGGGGATCATGTAACTCGCCTTGATCGTTGGGAACCGGAGCT
GAATGAAGCCATACCAAACGACGAGCGTGACACCACGATGCCTGTAGCAATGGCAACAACGTTGCGCAAA
CTATTAACTGGCGAACTACTTACTCTAGCTTCCCGGCAACAATTAATAGACTGGATGGAGGCGGATAAAG
TTGCAGGACCACTTCTGCGCTCGGCCCTTCCGGCTGGCTGGTTTATTGCTGATAAATCTGGAGCCGGTGA
GCGTGGGTCTCGCGGTATCATTGCAGCACTGGGGCCAGATGGTAAGCCCTCCCGTATCGTAGTTATCTAC
ACGACGGGGAGTCAGGCAACTATGGATGAACGAAATAGACAGATCGCTGAGATAGGTGCCTCACTGATTA
AGCATTGGTAACTGTCAGACCAAGTTTACTCATATATACTTTAGATTGATTTAAAACTTCATTTTTAATT
TAAAAGGATCTAGGTGAAGATCCTTTTTGATAATCTCATGACCAAAATCCCTTAACGTGAGTTTTCGTTC
CACTGAGCGTCAGACCCCGTAGAAAAGATCAAAGGATCTTCTTGAGATCCTTTTTTTCTGCGCGTAATCT
GCTGCTTGCAAACAAAAAAACCACCGCTACCAGCGGTGGTTTGTTTGCCGGATCAAGAGCTACCAACTCT
TTTTCCGAAGGTAACTGGCTTCAGCAGAGCGCAGATACCAAATACTGTTCTTCTAGTGTAGCCGTAGTTA
GGCCACCACTTCAAGAACTCTGTAGCACCGCCTACATACCTCGCTCTGCTAATCCTGTTACCAGTGGCTG
CTGCCAGTGGCGATAAGTCGTGTCTTACCGGGTTGGACTCAAGACGATAGTTACCGGATAAGGCGCAGCG
GTCGGGCTGAACGGGGGGTTCGTGCACACAGCCCAGCTTGGAGCGAACGACCTACACCGAACTGAGATAC
CTACAGCGTGAGCTATGAGAAAGCGCCACGCTTCCCGAAGGGAGAAAGGTGGACAGGTATCCGGTAAGCG
GCAGGGTCGGAACAGGAGAGCGCACGAGGGAGCTTCCAGGGGGAAACGCCTGGTATCTTTATAGTCCTGT
CGGGTTTCGCCACCTCTGACTTGAGCGTCGATTTTTGTGATGCTCGTCAGGGGGGCGGAGCCTATGGAAA
AACGCCAGCAACGCGGCCTTTTTACGGTTCCTGGCCTTTTGCTGGCCTTTTGCTCACATGTTCTTTCCTG
CGTTATCCCCTGATTCTGTGGATAACCGTATTACCGCCTTTGAGTGAGCTGATACCGCTCGCCGCAGCCG
AACGACCGAGCGCAGCGAGTCAGTGAGCGAGGAAGCGGAAGAGCGCCCAATACGCAAACCGCCTCTCCCC
GCGCGTTGGCCGATTCATTAATGCAGCTGGCACGACAGGTTTCCCGACTGGAAAGCGGGCAGTGAGCGCA
ACGCAATTAATGTGAGTTAGCTCACTCATTAGGCACCCCAGGCTTTACACTTTATGCTTCCGGCTCGTAT
GTTGTGTGGAATTGTGAGCGGATAACAATTTCACACAGGAAACAGCTATGACCATGATTACGCCAAGCGC
GCAATTAACCCTCACTAAAGGGAACAAAAGCTGGAGCTGCAAGCTTAATGTAGTCTTATGCAATACTCTT
GTAGTCTTGCAACATGGTAACGATGAGTTAGCAACATGCCTTACAAGGAGAGAAAAAGCACCGTGCATGC
CGATTGGTGGAAGTAAGGTGGTACGATCGTGCCTTATTAGGAAGGCAACAGACGGGTCTGACATGGATTG
GACGAACCACTGAATTGCCGCATTGCAGAGATATTGTATTTAAGTGCCTAGCTCGATACATAAACGGGTC
TCTCTGGTTAGACCAGATCTGAGCCTGGGAGCTCTCTGGCTAACTAGGGAACCCACTGCTTAAGCCTCAA
TAAAGCTTGCCTTGAGTGCTTCAAGTAGTGTGTGCCCGTCTGTTGTGTGACTCTGGTAACTAGAGATCCC
TCAGACCCTTTTAGTCAGTGTGGAAAATCTCTAGCAGTGGCGCCCGAACAGGGACTTGAAAGCGAAAGGG
AAACCAGAGGAGCTCTCTCGACGCAGGACTCGGCTTGCTGAAGCGCGCACGGCAAGAGGCGAGGGGCGGC
GACTGGTGAGTACGCCAAAAATTTTGACTAGCGGAGGCTAGAAGGAGAGAGATGGGTGCGAGAGCGTCAG
TATTAAGCGGGGGAGAATTAGATCGCGATGGGAAAAAATTCGGTTAAGGCCAGGGGGAAAGAAAAAATAT
AAATTAAAACATATAGTATGGGCAAGCAGGGAGCTAGAACGATTCGCAGTTAATCCTGGCCTGTTAGAAA
CATCAGAAGGCTGTAGACAAATACTGGGACAGCTACAACCATCCCTTCAGACAGGATCAGAAGAACTTAG
ATCATTATATAATACAGTAGCAACCCTCTATTGTGTGCATCAAAGGATAGAGATAAAAGACACCAAGGAA
GCTTTAGACAAGATAGAGGAAGAGCAAAACAAAAGTAAGACCACCGCACAGCAAGCGGCCGCTGATCTTC
AGACCTGGAGGAGGAGATATGAGGGACAATTGGAGAAGTGAATTATATAAATATAAAGTAGTAAAAATTG
AACCATTAGGAGTAGCACCCACCAAGGCAAAGAGAAGAGTGGTGCAGAGAGAAAAAAGAGCAGTGGGAAT
AGGAGCTTTGTTCCTTGGGTTCTTGGGAGCAGCAGGAAGCACTATGGGCGCAGCGTCAATGACGCTGACG
GTACAGGCCAGACAATTATTGTCTGGTATAGTGCAGCAGCAGAACAATTTGCTGAGGGCTATTGAGGCGC
AACAGCATCTGTTGCAACTCACAGTCTGGGGCATCAAGCAGCTCCAGGCAAGAATCCTGGCTGTGGAAAG
ATACCTAAAGGATCAACAGCTCCTGGGGATTTGGGGTTGCTCTGGAAAACTCATTTGCACCACTGCTGTG
CCTTGGAATGCTAGTTGGAGTAATAAATCTCTGGAACAGATTTGGAATCACACGACCTGGATGGAGTGGG
ACAGAGAAATTAACAATTACACAAGCTTAATACACTCCTTAATTGAAGAATCGCAAAACCAGCAAGAAAA
GAATGAACAAGAATTATTGGAATTAGATAAATGGGCAAGTTTGTGGAATTGGTTTAACATAACAAATTGG
CTGTGGTATATAAAATTATTCATAATGATAGTAGGAGGCTTGGTAGGTTTAAGAATAGTTTTTGCTGTAC
TTTCTATAGTGAATAGAGTTAGGCAGGGATATTCACCATTATCGTTTCAGACCCACCTCCCAACCCCGAG
GGGACCCGACAGGCCCGAAGGAATAGAAGAAGAAGGTGGAGAGAGAGACAGAGACAGATCCATTCGATTA
GTGAACGGATCTCGACGGTATCGGTTAACTTTTAAAAGAAAAGGGGGGATTGGGGGGTACAGTGCAGGGG
AAAGAATAGTAGACATAATAGCAACAGACATACAAACTAAAGAATTACAAAAACAAATTACAAAATTCAA
AATTTTATCGTCCAGTGTGGTGGAATTCTGCAGATATCAACTTTGTATAGAAAAGTTGGCCTCCGCGCCG
GGTTTTGGCGCCTCCCGCGGGCGCCCCCCTCCTCACGGCGAGCGCTGCCACGTCAGACGAAGGGCGCAGC
GAGCGTCCTGATCCTTCCGCCCGGACGCTCAGGACAGCGGCCCGCTGCTCATAAGACTCGGCCTTAGAAC
CCCAGTATCAGCAGAAGGACATTTTAGGACGGGACTTGGGTGACTCTAGGGCACTGGTTTTCTTTCCAGA
GAGCGGAACAGGCGAGGAAAAGTAGTCCCTTCTCGGCGATTCTGCGGAGGGATCTCCGTGGGGCGGTGAA
CGCCGATGATTATATAAGGACGCGCCGGGTGTGGCACAGCTAGTTCCGTCGCAGCCGGGATTTGGGTCGC
GGTTCTTGTTTGTGGATCGCTGTGATCGTCACTTGGTGAGTAGCGGGCTGCTGGGCTGGCCGGGGCTTTC
GTGGCCGCCGGGCCGCTCGGTGGGACGGAAGCGTGTGGAGAGACCGCCAAGGGCTGTAGTCTGGGTCCGC
GAGCAAGGTTGCCCTGAACTGGGGGTTGGGGGGAGCGCAGCAAAATGGCGGCTGTTCCCGAGTCTTGAAT
GGAAGACGCTTGTGAGGCGGGCTGTGAGGTCGTTGAAACAAGGTGGGGGGCATGGTGGGCGGCAAGAACC
CAAGGTCTTGAGGCCTTCGCTAATGCGGGAAAGCTCTTATTCGGGTGAGATGGGCTGGGGCACCATCTGG
GGACCCTGACGTGAAGTTTGTCACTGACTGGAGAACTCGGTTTGTCGTCTGTTGCGGGGGCGGCAGTTAT
GGCGGTGCCGTTGGGCAGTGCACCCGTACCTTTGGGAGCGCGCGCCCTCGTCGTGTCGTGACGTCACCCG
TTCTGTTGGCTTATAATGCAGGGTGGGGCCACCTGCCGGTAGGTGTGCGGTAGGCTTTTCTCCGTCGCAG
GACGCAGGGTTCGGGCCTAGGGTAGGCTCTCCTGAATCGACAGGCGCCGGACCTCTGGTGAGGGGAGGGA
TAAGTGAGGCGTCAGTTTCTTTGGTCGGTTTTATGTACCTATCTTCTTAAGTAGCTGAAGCTCCGGTTTT
GAACTATGCGCTCGGGGTTGGCGAGTGTGTTTTGTGAAGTTTTTTAGGCACCTTTTGAAATGTAATCATT
TGGGTCAATATGTAATTTTCAGTGTTAGACTAGTAAATTGTCCGCTAAATTCTGGCCGTTTTTGGCTTTT
TTGTTAGACACAAGTTTGTACAAAAAAGCAGGCTTAGCCACCATGCCTGGCAAGCAGTCCGAGGAGGGAC
CAGCAGAGGCAGGAGCATCTGAGGATAGCGAGGAGGAGGGACTGGGAGGACTGACACTGGAGGAGCTGCA
GCAGGGACAGGAGGCAGCCAGAGCCCTGGAGGATATGATGACCCTGTCTGCCCAGACACTGGTGCGCGCA
GAGGTGGACGAGCTGTACGAGGAGGTGCGGCCACTGGGACAGGGATGCTATGGCAGAGTGCTGCTGGTGA
CACACAGGCAGAAGGGAACCCCTCTGGCCCTGAAGCAGCTGCCAAAGCCACGCACCAGCCTGAGGGGCTT
CCTGTACGAGTTTTGCGTGGGACTGTCCCTGGGCGCCCACTCTGCCATCGTGACAGCCTACGGCATCGGC
ATCGAGTCCGCCCACAGCTATTCCTTCCTGACCGAGCCAGTGCTGCACGGCGACCTGATGGCCTTTATCC
AGCCAAAAGTGGGACTGCCTCAGCCAGCAGTGCACAGGTGCGCAGCACAGCTGGCAAGCGCCCTGGAGTA
CATCCACGCCAGAGGCCTGGTGTATAGGGACCTGAAGCCCGAGAACGTGCTGGTGTGCGATCCTGCCTGT
CGGAGATTCAAGCTGACCGACTTTGGCCACACAAGACCAAGGGGCACCCTGCTGAGGCTGGCAGGACCAC
CTATCCCATATACAGCACCTGAGCTGTGCGCACCACCACCTCTGCCAGAGGGACTGCCTATCCAGCCAGC
CCTGGATGCATGGGCACTGGGCGTGCTGCTGTTCTGTCTGCTGACCGGCTACTTTCCATGGGACAGACCA
CTGGCAGAGGCAGACCCTTTCTATGAGGATTTTCTGATCTGGCAGGCATCTGGACAGCCACGCGATCGGC
CACAGCCTTGGTTCGGACTGGCAGCAGCAGCAGACGCACTGCTGAGGGGCCTGCTGGATCCACACCCAAG
GCGCCGGAGCGCCGTGATCGCAATCAGGGAGCACCTGGGCCGGCCTTGGAGACAGAGGGAGGGCGAGGCC
GAGGCCGTGGGCGCCGTGGAGGAGGAGGCCGGCCAGTCAAACCCAGCTTTCTTGTACAAAGTGGGCGGCA
AGCCCATCCCCAACCCCCTGCTGGGCCTGGACAGCACCGCTAGCATCCCGCTGCTGAACGCTAAACAGAT
TCTGGGACAGCTGGACGGCGGGAGCGTGGCAGTCCTGCCTGTGGTCGACTCCACCAATCAGTACCTGCTG
GATCGAATCGGCGAGCTGAAGAGTGGGGATGCTTGCATTGCAGAATATCAGCAGGCAGGGAGAGGAAGCA
GAGGGAGGAAATGGTTCTCTCCTTTTGGAGCTAACCTGTACCTGAGTATGTTTTGGCGCCTGAAGCGGGG
ACCAGCAGCAATCGGCCTGGGCCCGGTCATCGGAATTGTCATGGCAGAAGCGCTGCGAAAGCTGGGAGCA
GACAAGGTGCGAGTCAAATGGCCCAATGACCTGTATCTGCAGGATAGAAAGCTGGCAGGCATCCTGGTGG
AGCTGGCCGGAATAACAGGCGATGCTGCACAGATCGTCATTGGCGCCGGGATTAACGTGGCTATGAGGCG
CGTGGAGGAAAGCGTGGTCAATCAGGGCTGGATCACACTGCAGGAAGCAGGGATTAACCTGGACAGGAAT
ACTCTGGCCGCTATGCTGATCCGAGAGCTGCGGGCAGCCCTGGAACTGTTCGAGCAGGAAGGCCTGGCTC
CATATCTGTCACGGTGGGAGAAGCTGGATAACTTCATCAATAGACCCGTGAAGCTGATCATTGGGGACAA
AGAGATTTTCGGGATTAGCCGGGGGATTGATAAACAGGGAGCCCTGCTGCTGGAACAGGACGGAGTTATC
AAACCCTGGATGGGCGGAGAAATCAGTCTGCGGTCTGCCGAAAAGTAAGCCAACTTTATTATACATAGTT
GATATCCAGCACAGTGGCGGCCGCTCGACAATCAACCTCTGGATTACAAAATTTGTGAAAGATTGACTGG
TATTCTTAACTATGTTGCTCCTTTTACGCTATGTGGATACGCTGCTTTAATGCCTTTGTATCATGCTATT
GCTTCCCGTATGGCTTTCATTTTCTCCTCCTTGTATAAATCCTGGTTGCTGTCTCTTTATGAGGAGTTGT
GGCCCGTTGTCAGGCAACGTGGCGTGGTGTGCACTGTGTTTGCTGACGCAACCCCCACTGGTTGGGGCAT
TGCCACCACCTGTCAGCTCCTTTCCGGGACTTTCGCTTTCCCCCTCCCTATTGCCACGGCGGAACTCATC
GCCGCCTGCCTTGCCCGCTGCTGGACAGGGGCTCGGCTGTTGGGCACTGACAATTCCGTGGTGTTGTCGG
GGAAGCTGACGTCCTTTCCATGGCTGCTCGCCTGTGTTGCCACCTGGATTCTGCGCGGGACGTCCTTCTG
CTACGTCCCTTCGGCCCTCAATCCAGCGGACCTTCCTTCCCGCGGCCTGCTGCCGGCTCTGCGGCCTCTT
CCGCGTCTTCGCCTTCGCCCTCAGACGAGTCGGATCTCCCTTTGGGCCGCCTCCCCGCCTGGAATTCTAC
CGGGTAGGGGAGGCGCTTTTCCCAAGGCAGTCTGGAGCATGCGCTTTAGCAGCCCCGCTGGGCACTTGGC
GCTACACAAGTGGCCTCTGGCCTCGCACACATTCCACATCCACCGGTAGGCGCCAACCGGCTCCGTTCTT
TGGTGGCCCCTTCGCGCCACCTTCTACTCCTCCCCTAGTCAGGAAGTTCCCCCCCGCCCCGCAGCTCGCG
TCGTGCAGGACGTGACAAATGGAAGTAGCACGTCTCACTAGTCTCGTGCAGATGGACAGCACCGCTGAGC
AATGGAAGCGGGTAGGCCTTTGGGGCAGCGGCCAATAGCAGCTTTGCTCCTTCGCTTTCTGGGCTCAGAG
GCTGGGAAGGGGTGGGTCCGGGGGCGGGCTCAGGGGCGGGCTCAGGGGCGGGGCGGGCGCCCGAAGGTCC
TCCGGAGGCCCGGCATTCTGCACGCTTCAAAAGCGCACGTCTGCCGCGCTGTTCTCCTCTTCCTCATCTC
CGGGCCTTTCGACCTGCAGCCCAAGCTTACCATGACCGAGTACAAGCCCACGGTGCGCCTCGCCACCCGC
GACGACGTCCCCAGGGCCGTACGCACCCTCGCCGCCGCGTTCGCCGACTACCCCGCCACGCGCCACACCG
TCGATCCGGACCGCCACATCGAGCGGGTCACCGAGCTGCAAGAACTCTTCCTCACGCGCGTCGGGCTCGA
CATCGGCAAGGTGTGGGTCGCGGACGACGGCGCCGCGGTGGCGGTCTGGACCACGCCGGAGAGCGTCGAA
GCGGGGGCGGTGTTCGCCGAGATCGGCCCGCGCATGGCCGAGTTGAGCGGTTCCCGGCTGGCCGCGCAGC
AACAGATGGAAGGCCTCCTGGCGCCGCACCGGCCCAAGGAGCCCGCGTGGTTCCTGGCCACCGTCGGCGT
CTCGCCCGACCACCAGGGCAAGGGTCTGGGCAGCGCCGTCGTGCTCCCCGGAGTGGAGGCGGCCGAGCGC
GCCGGGGTGCCCGCCTTCCTGGAGACCTCCGCGCCCCGCAACCTCCCCTTCTACGAGCGGCTCGGCTTCA
CCGTCACCGCCGACGTCGAGGTGCCCGAAGGACCGCGCACCTGGTGCATGACCCGCAAGCCCGGTGCCTG
ACGCCCGCCCCACGACCCGCAGCGCCCGACCGAAAGGAGCGCACGACCCCATGCATCTCGAGGGCCCGGT
ACCTTTAAGACCAATGACTTACAAGGCAGCTGTAGATCTTAGCCACTTTTTAAAAGAAAAGGGGGGACTG
GAAGGGCTAGCTCACTCCCAACGAAGACAAGATCTGCTTTTTGCTTGTACTGGGTCTCTCTGGTTAGACC
AGATCTGAGCCTGGGAGCTCTCTGGCTAACTAGGGAACCCACTGCTTAAGCCTCAATAAAGCTTGCCTTG
AGTGCTTCAAGTAGTGTGTGCCCGTCTGTTGTGTGACTCTGGTAACTAGAGATCCCTCAGACCCTTTTAG
TCAGTGTGGAAAATCTCTAGCAGTAGTAGTTCATGTCATCTTATTATTCAGTATTTATAACTTGCAAAGA
AATGAATATCAGAGAGTGAGAGGAACTTGTTTATTGCAGCTTATAATGGTTACAAATAAAGCAATAGCAT
CACAAATTTCACAAATAAAGCATTTTTTTCACTGCATTCTAGTTGTGGTTTGTCCAAACTCATCAATGTA
TCTTATCATGTCTGGCTCTAGCTATCCCGCCCCTAACTCCGCCCATCCCGCCCCTAACTCCGCCCAGTTC
CGCCCATTCTCCGCCCCATGGCTGACTAATTTTTTTTATTTATGCAGAGGCCGAGGCCGCCTCGGCCTCT
GAGCTATTCCAGAAGTAGTGAGGAGGCTTTTTTGGAGGCCTAGGGACGTACCCAATTCGCCCTATAGTGA
GTCGTATTACGCGCGCTCACTGGCCGTCGTTTTACAACGTCGTGACTGGGAAAACCCTGGCGTTACCCAA
CTTAATCGCCTTGCAGCACATCCCCCTTTCGCCAGCTGGCGTAATAGCGAAGAGGCCCGCACCGATCGCC
CTTCCCAACAGTTGCGCAGCCTGAATGGCGAATGGG
[124 nt withheld, positions 10047-10170]
C
[91 nt withheld, positions 10172-10262]
A
[49 nt withheld, positions 10264-10312]
CCTTTGACGTTGGAGTCCACGTTCTTT
[37 nt withheld, positions 10340-10376]
ACCCTATCTCGGTCTATTCTTTTGATTTATAAGGGATTTTGCCGATTTCGGCCTATTGGTTAAAAAATGA
GCTGATTTAACAAAAATTTAACGCGAATTTTAACAAAATATTAACGCTTACAATTT
